Addgene plasmid #145498: pGBW-m4046218
Purpose: Yeast Expression plasmid for SARS-CoV-2 nsp2
Depositing lab: Ginkgo Bioworks & Benjie Chen. Depositing organization: Ginkgo Bioworks.
Backbone
  Vector backbone: AmpR; 2u URA3
  Backbone size w/o insert (bp): 4078
  Vector type: Yeast Expression
  Selectable markers: URA3
Growth in bacteria
  Bacterial resistance: Ampicillin, 100 μg/mL
  Growth temperature: 37°C
  Growth strain: DH5alpha
  Copy number: High Copy
Gene/Insert
  Gene/Insert name: SARS-CoV-2 nsp2
  Species: S. cerevisiae (budding yeast); Severe acute respiratory syndrome coronavirus 2
  Insert size (bp): 1907
  Mutation: wt
  Entrez Gene: ORF1ab (a.k.a. GU280_gp01)
  Promoter: pGAL1
  Tag / fusion protein: Cleavable thrombin;StrepII (C terminal on backbone)
  Cloning method: Unknown
Resource information
  A portion of this plasmid was derived from a plasmid made by: GinkgoBioworks
Depositor comments: NCBI Reference Sequence: YP_009725298.1Created by gene synthesis with Not1 site.
How to cite: pGBW-m4046218 was a gift from Ginkgo Bioworks & Benjie Chen (Addgene plasmid # 145498 ; http://n2t.net/addgene:145498 ; RRID:Addgene_145498)
