[The description below was written by a language model from this plasmid's Addgene catalogue record and pLannotate feature annotations shown in this document.]
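Description:
pGBW-m4046218 is an episomal yeast expression plasmid for producing the SARS-CoV-2 non-structural protein 2 (nsp2) in Saccharomyces cerevisiae. It is an E. coli/yeast shuttle vector. In bacteria it replicates from a high-copy ColE1/pUC-type origin and is selected with ampicillin through a β-lactamase gene that the annotation places downstream of a cat promoter. In yeast it is maintained by the 2μ origin and selected by uracil prototrophy through URA3, a marker that can also be counterselected with 5-FOA. Short phage T3 and T7 early terminators and a tonB terminator flank the bacterial modules, presumably insulating them from read-through transcription. A short sequence annotated as rop lies next to AmpR, although the catalogue lists the plasmid as high copy.

The expression cassette consists of the galactose-inducible, Gal4-regulated GAL1 promoter, a roughly 1.9 kb open reading frame, and a CYC1 terminator fragment. The automated annotation matches this ORF to a fragment of the SARS-CoV-2 replicase polyprotein 1a. The functional text attached to that match concerns nsp10 and is a generic polyprotein note. The catalogue identifies the insert as wild-type nsp2, part of ORF1ab, made by gene synthesis. The listing of budding yeast alongside the virus under species may indicate codon adaptation, but the record does not say so. According to the catalogue, the backbone supplies a C-terminal thrombin-cleavable StrepII tag, which would allow affinity capture on Strep-Tactin-type resins and later removal of the tag. This tag is not annotated separately in the feature table. The total sequenced length of 6,720 nt is larger than the sum of the stated backbone and insert sizes, a discrepancy the record leaves unexplained. The plasmid is suited to inducible expression and purification of nsp2 from yeast for biochemical or interaction studies.
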