Features (pLannotate 1.2.2; 13 found; start..end, strand, type, name):
     52..493     +  promoter       GAL1 promoter: S. cerevisiae GAL1; inducible promoter, regulated by Gal4
    508..2424    +  CDS            R1A_SARS2 (fragment): Experimental evidence at protein level: Swiss-Prot protein existence level 1. [Non-structural protein 10]: Plays a pivotal role in viral transcription by stimulating both nsp14 3'-5' exoribonuclease and nsp16 2'-O-methyltransferase activities. Therefore plays an essential role in viral mRNAs cap methylation. From Severe acute respiratory syndrome coronavirus 2 (2019-nCoV) (SARS-CoV-2).
   2486..2658    +  terminator     CYC1 terminator (fragment): S. cerevisiae CYC1; transcription terminator for CYC1
   2694..2870    +  promoter       URA3 promoter (fragment): S. cerevisiae URA3
   2871..3674    +  CDS            URA3: orotidine-5'-phosphate decarboxylase, required for uracil biosynthesis; S. cerevisiae URA3; yeast auxotrophic marker, counterselectable with 5-fluoroorotic acid (5-FOA)
   3757..4739    -  rep_origin     2μ ori: yeast 2μ plasmid origin of replication
   4817..4846    +  terminator     T3Te terminator: phage T3 early transcription terminator
   4868..5455    +  rep_origin     ori: high-copy-number ColE1/pMB1/pBR322/pUC origin of replication
   5467..5494    -  terminator     T7Te terminator: phage T7 early transcription terminator
   5518..5709    -  CDS            rop: Rop protein, which maintains plasmids at low copy number; rop
   5710..6570    -  CDS            AmpR: β-lactamase; bla; confers resistance to ampicillin, carbenicillin, and related antibiotics
   6571..6673    -  promoter       cat promoter: promoter of the E. coli cat gene encoding chloramphenicol acetyltransferase
   6674..6705    -  terminator     tonB terminator: bidirectional E. coli tonB-P14 transcription terminator
>Addgene plasmid #145498 | pGBW-m4046218 | addgene full sequence | sequence record 292475 | Addgene NGS Result
CAGGTATGATTTAAATGGTCAGTTAGAGCGGCCGCTTGCTATATTGAAGTACGGATTAGAAGCCGCCGAG
CGGGCGACAGCCCTCCGACGGAAGACTCTCCTCCGTGCGTCCTCGTCTTCACCGGTCGCGTTCCTGAAAC
GCAGATGTGCCTCGCGCCGCACTGCTCCGAACAATAAAGATTCTACAATACTAGCTTTTATGGTTATGAA
GAGGAAAAATTGGCAGTAACCTGGCCCCACAAACCTTCAAATTAACGAATCAAATTAACAACCATAGGAT
GATAATGCGATTAGTTTTTTAGCCTTATTTCTGGGGTAATTAATCAGCGAAGCGATGATTTTTGATCTAT
TAACAGATATATAAATGGAAAAGCTGCATAACCACTTTAACTAATACTTTCAACATTTTCAGTTTGTATT
ACTTCTTATTCAAATGTCATAAAAGTATCAACAAAAAATTGTTAATATACCTCTATACTTTAACGTCAAG
GAGAAAAAACTATAATGTACACTCGCTATGTCGATAACAACTTCTGTGGCCCTGATGGCTACCCTCTTGA
GTGCATTAAAGACCTTCTAGCACGTGCTGGTAAAGCTTCATGCACTTTGTCCGAACAACTGGACTTTATT
GACACTAAGAGGGGTGTATACTGCTGCCGTGAACATGAGCATGAAATTGCTTGGTACACGGAACGTTCTG
AAAAGAGCTATGAATTGCAGACACCTTTTGAAATTAAATTGGCAAAGAAATTTGACACCTTCAATGGGGA
ATGTCCAAATTTTGTATTTCCCTTAAATTCCATAATCAAGACTATTCAACCAAGGGTTGAAAAGAAAAAG
CTTGATGGCTTTATGGGTAGAATTCGATCTGTCTATCCAGTTGCGTCACCAAATGAATGCAACCAAATGT
GCCTTTCAACTCTCATGAAGTGTGATCATTGTGGTGAAACTTCATGGCAGACGGGCGATTTTGTTAAAGC
CACTTGCGAATTTTGTGGCACTGAGAATTTGACTAAAGAAGGTGCCACTACTTGTGGTTACTTACCCCAA
AATGCTGTTGTTAAAATTTATTGTCCAGCATGTCACAATTCAGAAGTAGGACCTGAGCATAGTCTTGCCG
AATACCATAATGAATCTGGCTTGAAAACCATTCTTCGTAAGGGTGGTCGCACTATTGCCTTTGGAGGCTG
TGTGTTCTCTTATGTTGGTTGCCATAACAAGTGTGCCTATTGGGTTCCACGTGCTAGCGCTAACATAGGT
TGTAACCATACAGGTGTTGTTGGAGAAGGTTCCGAAGGTCTTAATGACAACCTTCTTGAAATACTCCAAA
AAGAGAAAGTCAACATCAATATTGTTGGTGACTTTAAACTTAATGAAGAGATCGCCATTATTTTGGCATC
TTTTTCTGCTTCCACAAGTGCTTTTGTGGAAACTGTGAAAGGTTTGGATTATAAAGCATTCAAACAAATT
GTTGAATCCTGTGGTAATTTTAAAGTTACAAAAGGAAAAGCTAAAAAAGGTGCCTGGAATATTGGTGAAC
AGAAATCAATACTGAGTCCTCTTTATGCATTTGCATCAGAGGCTGCTCGTGTTGTACGATCAATTTTCTC
CCGCACTCTTGAAACTGCTCAAAATTCTGTGCGTGTTTTACAGAAGGCCGCTATAACAATACTAGATGGA
ATTTCACAGTATTCACTGAGACTCATTGATGCTATGATGTTCACATCTGATTTGGCTACTAACAATCTAG
TTGTAATGGCCTACATTACAGGTGGTGTTGTTCAGTTGACTTCGCAGTGGCTAACTAACATCTTTGGCAC
TGTTTATGAAAAACTCAAACCCGTCCTTGATTGGCTTGAAGAGAAGTTTAAGGAAGGTGTAGAGTTTCTT
AGAGACGGTTGGGAAATTGTTAAATTTATCTCAACCTGTGCTTGTGAAATTGTCGGTGGACAAATTGTCA
CCTGTGCAAAGGAAATTAAGGAGAGTGTTCAGACATTCTTTAAGCTTGTAAATAAATTTTTGGCTTTGTG
TGCTGACTCTATCATTATTGGTGGAGCTAAACTTAAAGCCTTGAATTTAGGTGAAACATTTGTCACGCAC
TCAAAGGGATTGTACAGAAAGTGTGTTAAATCCAGAGAAGAAACTGGCCTACTCATGCCTCTAAAAGCCC
CAAAAGAAATTATCTTCTTAGAGGGAGAAACACTTCCCACAGAAGTGTTAACAGAGGAAGTTGTCTTGAA
AACTGGTGATTTACAACCATTAGAACAACCTACTAGTGAAGCTGTTGAAGCTCCATTGGTTGGTACACCA
GTTTGTATTAACGGGCTTATGTTGCTCGAAATCAAAGACACAGAAAAGTACTGTGCCCTTGCACCTAATA
TGATGGTAACAAACAATACCTTCACACTCAAAGGCCTCGTGCCGAGAGGTTCTTGGAGCCATCCGCAGTT
TGAAAAATAAACAGGCCCCTTTTCCTTTGTCGATATCATGTAATTAGTTATGTCACGCTTACATTCACGC
CCTCCTCCCACATCCGCTCTAACCGAAAAGGAAGGAGTTAGACAACCTGAAGTCTAGGTCCCTATTTATT
TTTTTTAATAGTTATGTTAGTATTAAGAACGTTATTTATATTTCAAATTTTTCTTTTTTTTCTGTACAAA
GCGGCCGCCGAACCACTAGTGCACTGCAGTACACGGTTTCCTTGAAATTTTTTTGATTCGGTAATCTCCG
AACAGAAGGAAGAACGAAGGAAGGAGCACAGACTTAGATTGGTATATATACGCATATGTAGTGTTGAAGA
AACATGAAATTGCCCAGTATTCTTAACCCAACTGCACAGAACAAAAACGTGCAGGAAACGAAGATAAATC
ATGTCGAAAGCTACATATAAGGAACGTGCTGCTACTCATCCTAGTCCTGTTGCTGCCAAGCTATTTAATA
TCATGCACGAAAAGCAAACAAACTTGTGTGCTTCATTGGATGTTCGTACCACCAAGGAATTACTGGAGTT
AGTTGAAGCATTAGGTCCCAAAATTTGTTTACTAAAAACACATGTGGATATCTTGACTGATTTTTCCATG
GAGGGCACAGTTAAGCCGCTAAAGGCATTATCCGCCAAGTACAATTTTTTACTCTTCGAGGACAGAAAAT
TTGCTGACATTGGTAATACAGTCAAATTGCAGTACTCTGCGGGTGTATACAGAATAGCAGAATGGGCAGA
CATTACGAATGCACACGGTGTGGTGGGCCCAGGTATTGTTAGCGGTTTGAAGCAGGCGGCAGAAGAAGTA
ACAAAGGAACCTAGAGGCCTTTTGATGTTAGCAGAATTGTCATGCAAGGGCTCCCTATCTACTGGAGAAT
ATACTAAGGGTACTGTTGACATTGCGAAGAGCGACAAAGATTTTGTTATCGGCTTTATTGCTCAAAGAGA
CATGGGTGGAAGAGATGAAGGTTACGATTGGTTGATTATGACACCCGGTGTGGGTTTAGATGACAAGGGA
GATGCATTGGGTCAACAGTATAGAACCGTGGATGATGTGGTTTCTACAGGATCTGACATTATTATTGTTG
GAAGAGGACTATTTGCAAAGGGAAGGGATGCTAAGGTAGAGGGTGAACGTTACAGAAAAGCAGGCTGGGA
AGCATATTTGAGAAGATGCGGCCAGCAAAACTAAAAAACTGTATTATAAGTAAATGCATGTATACTAAAC
TCACAAATTAGAGCTTCAATTTAATTATATCAGTTATTACCCGAGTAACGAAGCATCTGTGCTTCATTTT
GTAGAACAAAAATGCAACGCGAGAGCGCTAATTTTTCAAACAAAGAATCTGAGCTGCATTTTTACAGAAC
AGAAATGCAACGCGAAAGCGCTATTTTACCAACGAAGAATCTGTGCTTCATTTTTGTAAAACAAAAATGC
AACGCGAGAGCGCTAATTTTTCAAACAAAGAATCTGAGCTGCATTTTTACAGAACAGAAATGCAACGCGA
GAGCGCTATTTTACCAACAAAGAATCTATACTTCTTTTTTGTTCTACAAAAATGCATCCCGAGAGCGCTA
TTTTTCTAACAAAGCATCTTAGATTACTTTTTTTCTCCTTTGTGCGCTCTATAATGCAGTCTCTTGATAA
CTTTTTGCACTGTAGGTCCGTTAAGGTTAGAAGAAGGCTACTTTGGTGTCTATTTTCTCTTCCATAAAAA
AAGCCTGACTCCACTTCCCGCGTTTACTGATTACTAGCGAAGCTGCGGGTGCATTTTTTCAAGATAAAGG
CATCCCCGATTATATTCTATACCGATGTGGATTGCGCATACTTTGTGAACAGAAAGTGATAGCGTTGATG
ATTCTTCATTGGTCAGAAAATTATGAACGGTTTCTTCTATTTTGTCTCTATATACTACGTATAGGAAATG
TTTACATTTTCGTATTGTTTTCGATTCACTCTATGAATAGTTCTTACTACAATTTTTTTGTCTAAAGAGT
AATACTAGAGATAAACATAAAAAATGTAGAGGTCGAGTTTAGATGCAAGTTCAAGGAGCGAAAGGTGGAT
GGGTAGGTTATATAGGGATATAGCACAGAGATATATAGCAAAGAGATACTTTTGAGCAATGTTTGTGGAA
GCGGTATTCGCAATATTTTAGTAGCTCGTTACAGTCCGGTGCGTTTTTGGTTTTTTGAAAGTGCGTCATC
AGAGCGCTTTTGGTTTTCAAAAGCGCTCTGAAGTTCCTATACTTTCTAGCTAGAGAATAGGAACTTCCCG
AGCGGCCGCGTGTTACAAGCTTGACTCCAGCGTAACTGGACTGCAATCAACTCACTGGCTCACCTTCACG
GGTGGGCCTTTCTTCGGTAGAAAATCAAAGGATCTTCTTGAGATCCTTTTTTTCTGCGCGTAATCTGCTG
CTTGCAAACAAAAAAACCACCGCTACCAGCGGTGGTTTGTTTGCCGGATCAAGAGCTACCAACTCTTTTT
CCGAGGTAACTGGCTTCAGCAGAGCGCAGATACCAAATACTGTTCTTCTAGTGTAGCCGTAGTTAGGCCA
CCACTTCAAGAACTCTGTAGCACCGCCTACATACCTCGCTCTGCTAATCCTGTTACCAGTGGCTGCTGCC
AGTGGCGATAAGTCGTGTCTTACCGGGTTGGACTCAAGACGATAGTTACCGGATAAGGCGCAGCGGTCGG
GCTGAACGGGGGGTTCGTGCACACAGCCCAGCTTGGAGCGAACGACCTACACCGAACTGAGATACCTACA
GCGTGAGCTATGAGAAAGCGCCACGCTTCCCGAAGGGAGAAAGGCGGACAGGTATCCGGTAAGCGGCAGG
GTCGGAACAGGAGAGCGCACGAGGGAGCTTCCAGGGGTAAACGCCTGGTATCTTTATAGTCCTGTCGGGT
TTCGCCACCTCTGACTTGAGCATCGATTTTTGTGATGCTCGTCAGGGGGGCGGAGCCTATGGAAAAACGC
CAGCAACGCAGAAAGGCCCACCCGAAGGTGAGCCAGGTGATTACATTTGGGCCCTCATCAGAGGTTTTCA
CCGTCATCACCGAAACGCGCGAGGCAGCTGCGGTAAAGCTCATCAGCGTGGTCGTGAAGCGATTCACAGA
TGTCTGCCTGTTCATCCGCGTCCAGCTCGTTGAGTTTCTCCAGAAGCGTTAATGTCTGGCTTCTGATAAA
GCGGGCCATGTTAAGGGCGGTTTTTTCCTGTTTGGTCACTTACCAATGCTTAATCAGTGAGGCACCTATC
TCAGCGATCTGTCTATTTCGTTCATCCATAGTTGCCTGACTCCCCGTCGTGTAGATAACTACGATGCGGG
AGGGCTTACCATCTGGCCCCAGTGCTGCAATGATACCGCGAGACCCACGCTCACCGGCTCCAGATTTATC
AGCAATAAACCAGCCAGCCGGGAGGGCCGAGCGCAGAAGTGATCCTGCAACTTTATCCGCCTCCATCCAG
TCTATTAATTGTTGCCGGGAAGCTAGAGTAAGTAGTTCGCCAGTTAATAGTTTGCGCAACGTTGTTGCCA
TTGCTACAGGCATCGTGGTGTCACGCTCGTCGTTTGGTATGGCTTCATTCAGCTCCGGTTCCCAACGATC
AAGGCGAGTTACATGATCCCCCATGTTGTGCAAAAAAGCGGTTAGCTCCTTCGGTCCTCCGATCGTTGCC
AGAAGTAAGTTGGCCGCAGTGTTATCACTCATGGTTATGGCAGCACTGCATAATTCTCTTACTGTCATGC
CATCCGTGAGATGCTTTTCTGTGACTGGTGAGTACTCAACCAAGTCATTCTGAGAATAGTGTATGCGGCG
ACCGAGTTGCTCTTGCCCGGCGTCAATACGGGATAATACCGCGCCACATAGCAGAACTTTAAAAGTGCTC
ATCATTGGAAAACGTTCTTCGGGGCGTAAACTCTCAAGGATCTTACCGCTGTTGAGATCCAGTTCGATGT
AACCCACTCGTGCACCCAACTGATCTTCAGCATCTTTTACTTTCACCAGCGTTTCTGGGTGAGCAAAAAC
AGGAAGGCAAAATGCCGCAAAAAAGGGAATAAGGGCGACACGGAAATGTTGAATACTCATTTTAGCTTCC
TTAGCTCCTGAAAATCTCGATAACTCAAAAAATACGCCCGGTAGTGATCTTATTTCATTATGGTGAAAGT
TGGAACCTCTTACGTGCCGATCAAGTCAAAAGCCTCCGGTCGGAGGCTTTTGACTTTCTGCTATGGAGGT
